Addgene plasmid #19095: AF0837(1-241)
Depositing lab: SeWon Suh. Depositing organization: Seoul National University. Publication: Structural and functional insights into dom34, a key component of no-go mRNA decay. Lee HH, Kim YS, Kim KH, Heo I, Kim SK, Kim O, Kim HK, Yoon JY, Kim HS, Kim do J, Lee SJ, Yoon HJ, Kim SJ, Lee BG, Song HK, Kim VN, Park CM, Suh SW. Mol Cell. 2007 Sep 21. 27(6):938-50. 10.1016/j.molcel.2007.07.019 PubMed 17889667.
Backbone
  Vector backbone: pET21a(+)
  Backbone size w/o insert (bp): 5443
  Vector type: Bacterial Expression
Growth in bacteria
  Bacterial resistance: Ampicillin, 100 μg/mL
  Growth temperature: 37°C
  Growth strain: DH5alpha
  Copy number: High Copy
Gene/Insert
  Gene/Insert name: Cell division protein pelota (alt name: Archaeoglobus fulgidus)
  Species: Archaeoglobus fulgidus
  Insert size (bp): 723
  Entrez Gene: DOM34 (a.k.a. YNL001W)
  Tag / fusion protein: C tag (C terminal on insert)
  Cloning method: Restriction Enzyme; 5′ cloning site NdeI (not destroyed); 3′ cloning site XhoI (not destroyed)
  Sequencing primers: 5′ t7
Terms and licenses: Academic/Nonprofit Terms; Industry Terms: Not Available to Industry
How to cite: AF0837(1-241) was a gift from SeWon Suh (Addgene plasmid # 19095 ; http://n2t.net/addgene:19095 ; RRID:Addgene_19095)
