[The description below was written by a language model from this plasmid's Addgene catalogue record.]
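Description:
AF0837(1-241) is a bacterial expression plasmid built on the pET21a(+) backbone (5443 bp without insert) that carries a truncated coding sequence for the Archaeoglobus fulgidus cell division protein pelota, the archaeal counterpart of yeast Dom34. The 723 bp insert matches the 241 codons implied by the construct name, so it encodes residues 1–241 of open reading frame AF0837 rather than the full-length protein. The fragment was cloned by restriction digestion between NdeI at the 5′ end and XhoI at the 3′ end, with both sites retained. The record lists only a "C tag" at the C terminus of the insert. In pET21a(+), cloning in frame into XhoI without a stop codon normally appends the vector's C-terminal hexahistidine tag, but the record does not name the tag explicitly. The Entrez Gene link in the record points to the Saccharomyces cerevisiae DOM34 locus, whereas the stated insert species is A. fulgidus, so the link appears to mark the homologue, not the source of the sequence.

The plasmid confers ampicillin resistance and is recorded as high copy, with DH5alpha as the propagation strain. As a pET-series vector, it would be expected to drive expression from a T7 promoter under lac operator control, which requires a host that supplies T7 RNA polymerase. The T7 sequencing primer listed for the 5′ end is consistent with this, although no feature table is provided to confirm individual elements. The associated publication concerns structural and functional analysis of Dom34 in no-go mRNA decay, which suggests the construct was made to produce recombinant pelota fragment in E. coli for purification and structural or biochemical study.
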