>Addgene plasmid #19095 | AF0837(1-241) | addgene partial sequence | sequence record 24456 | T7 5'-TAATACGACTCACTATAGGG-3'
GTGCGNACATTCCCTCTGAATATTTTGTTTACTTTAAGAAGGAGATATACATATGCAGATTGTTGNGGAG
AACCTGAGGGATAACGAGGGTGAGATAAAGCTAATCCCCGAAACGCTCGACGACCTCTGGCATCTCCGCT
TCATAATCGAGAAGGGAGATGTGGTTTTCGCAACTACGAAAAGGGCGAGCCAGAGCAGCGACAAGCTGAG
GAGCGATAAGGAGATGGTCACGGTGAGGCTCGGCATCGAGGTGGAGAAGGTGGAGTTTCACAGGTTCGCC
AACCGTCTCAGGGTTTCTGGGAAGATAGTTGCCGGGATTGAGGAGTCCGGATACCACACTCTGAATATCA
CTGTGGGCAAGGAGCTGAGCATAATTAAAAAGTGGAAGCCAGAGCAGCTTGAAAGACTGAGGAGGGCCGT
TGAGGATTCCAACCGCCCCGAAATCGTGATGCTGACCATTGAGGAAGGTTACGCTGTTGCAGGAGTTCTG
AGGCAGTGGGGTGTTGAGGAGATTTTTGAGGAGAGGATGGGCTACGGAAAGGGTATGGGGGATAGCAGAA
AAGAGTTCTTCGGAGAGGTTGCGCCAAAGCTTGAGAGCTTCGATTTTAAATACCTCATCGTTGCTNGACC
GGCATTCGCCAAAAACGATTTTCTCGACTTTTTGAAGGAGAGGTATCCTGAGATGGCTAAGAATGCCGTT
GTGGTGGACGTTTCCTCCGTCGGTCNGTTATTNANNNANAAANTNGGNNNNNNNNNNNNTNACAAATAGT
TCTCGAGCNCACCACACCACACTGANATCNGCTGCTACAANCCCGAAGNAACTGATTGCTGCTNCCCCCT
GACNATACT
